>Addgene plasmid #81787 | pDONR223_SLC2A3_WT | addgene full sequence | sequence record 169137 | Addgene NGS Result
CTTTCCTGCGTTATCCCCTGATTCTGTGGATAACCGTATTACCGCCTTTGAGTGAGCTGATACCGCTCGC
CGCAGCCGAACGACCGAGCGCAGCGAGTCAGTGAGCGAGGAAGCGGAAGAGCGCCCAATACGCAAACCGC
CTCTCCCCGCGCGTTGGCCGATTCATTAATGCAGCTGGCACGACAGGTTTCCCGACTGGAAAGCGGGCAG
TGAGCGCAACGCAATTAATACGCGTACCGCTAGCCAGGAAGAGTTTGTAGAAACGCAAAAAGGCCATCCG
TCAGGATGGCCTTCTGCTTAGTTTGATGCCTGGCAGTTTATGGCGGGCGTCCTGCCCGCCACCCTCCGGG
CCGTTGCTTCACAACGTTCAAATCCGCTCCCGGCGGATTTGTCCTACTCAGGAGAGCGTTCACCGACAAA
CAACAGATAAAACGAAAGGCCCAGTCTTCCGACTGAGCCTTTCGTTTTATTTGATGCCTGGCAGTTCCCT
ACTCTCGCGTTAACGCTAGCATGGATGTTTTCCCAGTCACGACGTTGTAAAACGACGGCCAGTCTTAAGC
TCGGGCCCCAAATAATGATTTTATTTTGACTGATAGTGACCTGTTCGTTGCAACAAATTGATGAGCAATG
CTTTTTTATAATGCCAACTTTGTACAAAAAAGTTGGCACCATGGGGACACAGAAGGTCACCCCAGCTCTG
ATATTTGCCATCACAGTTGCTACAATCGGCTCTTTCCAATTTGGCTACAACACTGGGGTCATCAATGCTC
CTGAGAAGATCATAAAGGAATTTATCAATAAAACTTTGACGGACAAGGGAAATGCCCCACCCTCTGAGGT
GCTGCTCACGTCTCTCTGGTCCTTGTCTGTGGCCATATTTTCCGTCGGGGGTATGATCGGCTCCTTTTCC
GTCGGACTCTTCGTCAACCGCTTTGGCAGGCGCAATTCAATGCTGATTGTCAACCTGTTGGCTGTCACTG
GTGGCTGCTTTATGGGACTGTGTAAAGTAGCTAAGTCGGTTGAAATGCTGATCCTGGGTCGCTTGGTTAT
TGGCCTCTTCTGCGGACTCTGCACAGGTTTTGTGCCCATGTACATTGGAGAGATCTCGCCTACTGCCCTG
CGGGGTGCCTTTGGCACTCTCAACCAGCTGGGCATCGTTGTTGGAATTCTGGTGGCCCAGATCTTTGGTC
TGGAATTCATCCTTGGGTCTGAAGAGCTATGGCCGCTGCTACTGGGTTTTACCATCCTTCCTGCTATCCT
ACAAAGTGCAGCCCTTCCATTTTGCCCTGAAAGTCCCAGATTTTTGCTCATTAACAGAAAAGAAGAGGAG
AATGCTAAGCAGATCCTCCAGCGGTTGTGGGGCACCCAGGATGTATCCCAAGACATCCAGGAGATGAAAG
ATGAGAGTGCAAGGATGTCACAAGAAAAGCAAGTCACCGTGCTAGAGCTCTTTAGAGTGTCCAGCTACCG
ACAGCCCATCATCATTTCCATTGTGCTCCAGCTCTCTCAGCAGCTCTCTGGGATCAATGCTGTGTTCTAT
TACTCAACAGGAATCTTCAAGGATGCAGGTGTTCAAGAGCCCATCTATGCCACCATCGGCGCGGGTGTGG
TTAATACTATCTTCACTGTAGTTTCTCTATTTCTGGTGGAAAGGGCAGGAAGAAGGACTCTGCATATGAT
AGGCCTTGGAGGGATGGCTTTTTGTTCCACGCTCATGACTGTTTCTTTGTTATTAAAGGATAACTATAAT
GGGATGAGCTTTGTCTGTATTGGGGCTATCTTGGTCTTTGTAGCCTTCTTTGAAATTGGACCAGGCCCCA
TTCCCTGGTTTATTGTGGCCGAACTCTTCAGCCAGGGCCCCCGCCCAGCTGCGATGGCAGTGGCCGGCTG
CTCCAACTGGACCTCCAACTTCCTAGTCGGATTGCTCTTCCCCTCCGCTGCTCACTATTTAGGAGCCTAC
GTTTTTATTATCTTCACCGGCTTCCTCATTACCTTCTTGGCTTTTACCTTCTTCAAAGTCCCTGAGACCC
GTGGCAGGACTTTTGAGGATATCACACGGGCCTTTGAAGGGCAGGCACACGGTGCAGATAGATCTGGAAA
GGACGGCGTCATGGAGATGAACAGCATCGAGCCTGCTAAGGAGACCACCACCAATGTCTGATTGCCAACT
TTCTTGTACAAAGTTGGCATTATAAGAAAGCATTGCTTATCAATTTGTTGCAACGAACAGGTCACTATCA
GTCAAAATAAAATCATTATTTGCCATCCAGCTGATATCCCCTATAGTGAGTCGTATTACATGGTCATAGC
TGTTTCCTGGCAGCTCTGGCCCGTGTCTCAAAATCTCTGATGTTACATTGCACAAGATAAAAATATATCA
TCATGCCTCCTCTAGACCAGCCAGGACAGAAATGCCTCGACTTCGCTGCTACCCAAGGTTGCCGGGTGAC
GCACACCGTGGAAACGGATGAAGGCACGAACCCAGTGGACATAAGCCTGTTCGGTTCGTAAGCTGTAATG
CAAGTAGCGTATGCGCTCACGCAACTGGTCCAGAACCTTGACCGAACGCAGCGGTGGTAACGGCGCAGTG
GCGGTTTTCATGGCTTGTTATGACTGTTTTTTTGGGGTACAGTCTATGCCTCGGGCATCCAAGCAGCAAG
CGCGTTACGCCGTGGGTCGATGTTTGATGTTATGGAGCAGCAACGATGTTACGCAGCAGGGCAGTCGCCC
TAAAACAAAGTTAAACATTATGAGGGAAGCGGTGATCGCCGAAGTATCGACTCAACTATCAGAGGTAGTT
GGCGTCATCGAGCGCCATCTCGAACCGACGTTGCTGGCCGTACATTTGTACGGCTCCGCAGTGGATGGCG
GCCTGAAGCCACACAGTGATATTGATTTGCTGGTTACGGTGACCGTAAGGCTTGATGAAACAACGCGGCG
AGCTTTGATCAACGACCTTTTGGAAACTTCGGCTTCCCCTGGAGAGAGCGAGATTCTCCGCGCTGTAGAA
GTCACCATTGTTGTGCACGACGACATCATTCCGTGGCGTTATCCAGCTAAGCGCGAACTGCAATTTGGAG
AATGGCAGCGCAATGACATTCTTGCAGGTATCTTCGAGCCAGCCACGATCGACATTGATCTGGCTATCTT
GCTGACAAAAGCAAGAGAACATAGCGTTGCCTTGGTAGGTCCAGCGGCGGAGGAACTCTTTGATCCGGTT
CCTGAACAGGATCTATTTGAGGCGCTAAATGAAACCTTAACGCTATGGAACTCGCCGCCCGACTGGGCTG
GCGATGAGCGAAATGTAGTGCTTACGTTGTCCCGCATTTGGTACAGCGCAGTAACCGGCAAAATCGCGCC
GAAGGATGTCGCTGCCGACTGGGCAATGGAGCGCCTGCCGGCCCAGTATCAGCCCGTCATACTTGAAGCT
AGACAGGCTTATCTTGGACAAGAAGAAGATCGCTTGGCCTCGCGCGCAGATCAGTTGGAAGAATTTGTCC
ACTACGTGAAAGGCGAGATCACCAAGGTAGTCGGCAAATAACCCTCGAGCCACCCATGACCAAAATCCCT
TAACGTGAGTTACGCGTCGTTCCACTGAGCGTCAGACCCCGTAGAAAAGATCAAAGGATCTTCTTGAGAT
CCTTTTTTTCTGCGCGTAATCTGCTGCTTGCAAACAAAAAAACCACCGCTACCAGCGGTGGTTTGTTTGC
CGGATCAAGAGCTACCAACTCTTTTTCCGAAGGTAACTGGCTTCAGCAGAGCGCAGATACCAAATACTGT
TCTTCTAGTGTAGCCGTAGTTAGGCCACCACTTCAAGAACTCTGTAGCACCGCCTACATACCTCGCTCTG
CTAATCCTGTTACCAGTGGCTGCTGCCAGTGGCGATAAGTCGTGTCTTACCGGGTTGGACTCAAGACGAT
AGTTACCGGATAAGGCGCAGCGGTCGGGCTGAACGGGGGGTTCGTGCACACAGCCCAGCTTGGAGCGAAC
GACCTACACCGAACTGAGATACCTACAGCGTGAGCTATGAGAAAGCGCCACGCTTCCCGAAGGGAGAAAG
GCGGACAGGTATCCGGTAAGCGGCAGGGTCGGAACAGGAGAGCGCACGAGGGAGCTTCCAGGGGGAAACG
CCTGGTATCTTTATAGTCCTGTCGGGTTTCGCCACCTCTGACTTGAGCGTCGATTTTTGTGATGCTCGTC
AGGGGGGCGGAGCCTATGGAAAAACGCCAGCAACGCGGCCTTTTTACGGTTCCTGGCCTTTTGCTGGCCT
TTTGCTCACATGTT
Features (pLannotate 1.2.2; 12 found; start..end, strand, type, name):
    121..213     +  CDS            lacI (fragment): lac repressor; lacI; The lac repressor binds to the lac operator to inhibit transcription in E. coli. This inhibition can be relieved by adding lactose or isopropyl-β-D-thiogalactopyranoside (IPTG).
    268..295     -  terminator     rrnB T2 terminator: transcription terminator T2 from the E. coli rrnB gene
    427..470     +  terminator     rrnB T1 terminator: Escherichia coli rrnB; transcription terminator T1 from the E. coli rrnB gene
    517..553     -  CDS            lacZα (fragment): LacZα fragment of β-galactosidase; lacZ fragment
    570..665     +  protein_bind   attL3: mutant version of attL; recombination site for the Gateway® LR reaction LR Clonase™
    671..2158    +  CDS            SLC2A3: GTR3_HUMAN - Also known as GLUT3 From Homo sapiens (Human).
   2166..2261    -  protein_bind   attL3: mutant version of attL; recombination site for the Gateway® LR reaction LR Clonase™
   2280..2298    -  promoter       T7 promoter: promoter for bacteriophage T7 RNA polymerase
   2488..2511    +  promoter       Pc promoter (fragment): intI1 (promoter lies within the coding sequence); class 1 integron promoter
   2687..2743    +  CDS            GmR (fragment): gentamycin acetyltransferase; aacC1; confers resistance to gentamycin
   2750..3541    +  CDS            SmR: aminoglycoside adenylyltransferase (Murphy, 1985); aadA; confers resistance to spectinomycin and streptomycin
   3634..4222    +  rep_origin     ori: high-copy-number ColE1/pMB1/pBR322/pUC origin of replication
