[The description below was written by a language model from this plasmid's Addgene catalogue record and pLannotate feature annotations shown in this document.]
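Description:
pDONR223_SLC2A3_WT is a Gateway entry clone built on the Invitrogen pDONR223 backbone, carrying the wild-type human SLC2A3 open reading frame (also known as GLUT3, a facilitative glucose transporter; reference transcript NM_006931.2). The sequenced plasmid is about 4.3 kb. It is maintained in E. coli at high copy through a ColE1/pUC-type origin and selected with spectinomycin via the aadA aminoglycoside adenylyltransferase gene (SmR), which appears to be driven by an upstream class 1 integron Pc promoter fragment. A short gentamicin-resistance gene remnant sits just before SmR, and small lacI and lacZα fragments are also annotated; these are partial sequences and should not be taken as functional markers.

The SLC2A3 coding sequence is flanked on both sides by attL recombination sites (the automated annotation labels both as attL3-type mutant sites, in opposite orientations). These allow the ORF to be moved by an LR Clonase reaction into any compatible Gateway destination vector. The record lists no promoter for the insert, so the plasmid is a shuttle and archive clone rather than an expression construct. rrnB T1 and T2 terminators lie upstream of the cassette, insulating it from read-through transcription, and a T7 promoter sits just outside the downstream attL site pointing back toward the insert. The clone is in the "closed" configuration, with a stop codon immediately after the ORF, so expression from a destination vector yields native-terminus protein and does not permit C-terminal fusions. It belongs to the Target Accelerator Plasmid Collection, where wild-type clones such as this serve as reference alleles alongside cancer-associated variants in functional studies.
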