Addgene plasmid #81787: pDONR223_SLC2A3_WT
Purpose: Gateway Donor vector containing SLC2A3 , part of the Target Accelerator Plasmid Collection.
Depositing lab: Jesse Boehm & William Hahn & David Root. Depositing organization: Broad Institute. Publication: Systematic Functional Interrogation of Rare Cancer Variants Identifies Oncogenic Alleles. Kim E, Ilic N, Shrestha Y, Zou L, Kamburov A, Zhu C, Yang X, Lubonja R, Tran N, Nguyen C, Lawrence MS, Piccioni F, Bagul M, Doench JG, Chouinard CR, Wu X, Hogstrom L, Natoli T, Tamayo P, Horn H, Corsello SM, Lage K, Root DE, Subramanian A, Golub TR, Getz G, Boehm JS, Hahn WC. Cancer Discov. 2016 Jul;6(7):714-26. doi: 10.1158/2159-8290.CD-16-0160. Epub 2016 May 4. PubMed 27147599.
Backbone
  Vector backbone: pDONR223
  Backbone manufacturer: Invitrogen
  Backbone size w/o insert (bp): 2790
  Vector type: Gateway Entry vector
Growth in bacteria
  Bacterial resistance: Spectinomycin, 50 μg/mL
  Growth temperature: 37°C
  Growth strain: DH5alpha
  Copy number: High Copy
Gene/Insert
  Gene/Insert name: SLC2A3 (alt name: NM_006931.2)
  Species: H. sapiens (human)
  Mutation: WT
  Entrez Gene: SLC2A3 (a.k.a. GLUT3)
  Promoter: None
  Cloning method: Gateway Cloning
  Sequencing primers: 5′ M13pUC-fwd; 3′ M13-Rev
Terms and licenses: Academic/Nonprofit Terms; Industry Terms: Not Available to Industry
Depositor comments: Closed state: stop codon immediately follows insert
How to cite: pDONR223_SLC2A3_WT was a gift from Jesse Boehm & William Hahn & David Root (Addgene plasmid # 81787 ; http://n2t.net/addgene:81787 ; RRID:Addgene_81787)
