>Addgene plasmid #81787 | pDONR223_SLC2A3_WT | depositor partial sequence | sequence record 155106 | Insert sequence
ATGGGGACACAGAAGGTCACCCCAGCTCTGATATTTGCCATCACAGTTGCTACAATCGGCTCTTTCCAAT
TTGGCTACAACACTGGGGTCATCAATGCTCCTGAGAAGATCATAAAGGAATTTATCAATAAAACTTTGAC
GGACAAGGGAAATGCCCCACCCTCTGAGGTGCTGCTCACGTCTCTCTGGTCCTTGTCTGTGGCCATATTT
TCCGTCGGGGGTATGATCGGCTCCTTTTCCGTCGGACTCTTCGTCAACCGCTTTGGCAGGCGCAATTCAA
TGCTGATTGTCAACCTGTTGGCTGTCACTGGTGGCTGCTTTATGGGACTGTGTAAAGTAGCTAAGTCGGT
TGAAATGCTGATCCTGGGTCGCTTGGTTATTGGCCTCTTCTGCGGACTCTGCACAGGTTTTGTGCCCATG
TACATTGGAGAGATCTCGCCTACTGCCCTGCGGGGTGCCTTTGGCACTCTCAACCAGCTGGGCATCGTTG
TTGGAATTCTGGTGGCCCAGATCTTTGGTCTGGAATTCATCCTTGGGTCTGAAGAGCTATGGCCGCTGCT
ACTGGGTTTTACCATCCTTCCTGCTATCCTACAAAGTGCAGCCCTTCCATTTTGCCCTGAAAGTCCCAGA
TTTTTGCTCATTAACAGAAAAGAAGAGGAGAATGCTAAGCAGATCCTCCAGCGGTTGTGGGGCACCCAGG
ATGTATCCCAAGACATCCAGGAGATGAAAGATGAGAGTGCAAGGATGTCACAAGAAAAGCAAGTCACCGT
GCTAGAGCTCTTTAGAGTGTCCAGCTACCGACAGCCCATCATCATTTCCATTGTGCTCCAGCTCTCTCAG
CAGCTCTCTGGGATCAATGCTGTGTTCTATTACTCAACAGGAATCTTCAAGGATGCAGGTGTTCAAGAGC
CCATCTATGCCACCATCGGCGCGGGTGTGGTTAATACTATCTTCACTGTAGTTTCTCTATTTCTGGTGGA
AAGGGCAGGAAGAAGGACTCTGCATATGATAGGCCTTGGAGGGATGGCTTTTTGTTCCACGCTCATGACT
GTTTCTTTGTTATTAAAGGATAACTATAATGGGATGAGCTTTGTCTGTATTGGGGCTATCTTGGTCTTTG
TAGCCTTCTTTGAAATTGGACCAGGCCCCATTCCCTGGTTTATTGTGGCCGAACTCTTCAGCCAGGGCCC
CCGCCCAGCTGCGATGGCAGTGGCCGGCTGCTCCAACTGGACCTCCAACTTCCTAGTCGGATTGCTCTTC
CCCTCCGCTGCTCACTATTTAGGAGCCTACGTTTTTATTATCTTCACCGGCTTCCTCATTACCTTCTTGG
CTTTTACCTTCTTCAAAGTCCCTGAGACCCGTGGCAGGACTTTTGAGGATATCACACGGGCCTTTGAAGG
GCAGGCACACGGTGCAGATAGATCTGGAAAGGACGGCGTCATGGAGATGAACAGCATCGAGCCTGCTAAG
GAGACCACCACCAATGTC
