>Addgene plasmid #81787 | pDONR223_SLC2A3_WT | addgene partial sequence | sequence record 160597 | M13-F20 5'-TGTAAAACGACGGCCAGT-3'
TTTTATTTTGACTGATAGTGACCTGTTCGTTGCAACAAATTGATGAGCAATGCTTTTTTATAATGCCAAC
TTTGTACAAAAAAGTTGGCACCATGGGGACACAGAAGGTCACCCCAGCTCTGATATTTGCCATCACAGTT
GCTACAATCGGCTCTTTCCAATTTGGCTACAACACTGGGGTCATCAATGCTCCTGAGAAGATCATAAAGG
AATTTATCAATAAAACTTTGACGGACAAGGGAAATGCCCCACCCTCTGAGGTGCTGCTCACGTCTCTCTG
GTCCTTGTCTGTGGCCATATTTTCCGTCGGGGGTATGATCGGCTCCTTTTCCGTCGGACTCTTCGTCAAC
CGCTTTGGCAGGCGCAATTCAATGCTGATTGTCAACCTGTTGGCTGTCACTGGTGGCTGCTTTATGGGAC
TGTGTAAAGTAGCTAAGTCGGTTGAAATGCTGATCCTGGGTCGCTTGGTTATTGGCCTCTTCTGCGGACT
CTGCACAGGTTTTGTGCCCATGTACATTGGAGAGATCTCGCCTACTGCCCTGCGGGGTGCCTTTGGCACT
CTCAACCAGCTGGGCATCGTTGTTGGAATTCTGGTGGCCCAGATCTTTGGTCTGGAATTCATCCTTGGGT
CTGAAGAGCTATGGCCGCTGCTACTGGGTTTTACCATCCTTCCTGCTATCCTACAAAGTGCAGCCCTTCC
ATTTTGCCCTGAAAGTCCCAGATTTTTGCTCATTAACAGAAAAGAAGAGGAGAATGCTAAGCAGATCCTC
CAGCGGTTGTGGGGCACCCAGGATGTATCCCAAGACATCCAGGAGATGAAAGATGAGAGTGCAAGGATGT
CACAAGAAAAGCAAGTCACCGTGCTAGAGCTCTTTAGAGTGTCCAGCTACCGACAGCCCATCATCATTTC
CATTGTGCTCCAGCTCTCTCAGCAGCTCTCTGGGATCAATGCTGTGTTCTATTACTCAACAGGAATCTTC
AAGGATGCAGGTGTTCAAGAGCCCATCTATGCCACCATCGGCGCGGGTGTGGTTAATAC
